Addgene plasmid #78022: PTK7 gRNA (BRDN0001487092)
Purpose: 3rd generation lentiviral gRNA plasmid targeting human PTK7
Depositing lab: John Doench & David Root. Depositing organization: Broad Institute. Publication: Optimized sgRNA design to maximize activity and minimize off-target effects of CRISPR-Cas9. Doench JG, Fusi N, Sullender M, Hegde M, Vaimberg EW, Donovan KF, Smith I, Tothova Z, Wilen C, Orchard R, Virgin HW, Listgarten J, Root DE. Nat Biotechnol. 2016 Jan 18. doi: 10.1038/nbt.3437. PubMed 26780180.
Backbone
  Vector backbone: lentiGuide-Puro
  Backbone manufacturer: Zhang Lab (Addgene plasmid # 52963)
  Vector type: Mammalian Expression, Lentiviral, CRISPR
  Selectable markers: Puromycin
Growth in bacteria
  Bacterial resistance: Ampicillin, 100 μg/mL
  Growth temperature: 37°C
  Growth strain: DH5alpha
  Copy number: High Copy
Gene/Insert
  Gene/Insert name: PTK7 (alt names: PTK7; NM_001270398.1)
  gRNA/shRNA sequence: GAGCGTACGACTGTGTACCA
  Species: H. sapiens (human)
  Entrez Gene: PTK7 (a.k.a. CCK-4, CCK4)
  Promoter: hU6
  Cloning method: Unknown
  Sequencing primers: 5′ U6-F; 3′ pS2-R
Terms and licenses: Academic/Nonprofit Terms; Industry Terms: Not Available to Industry
Depositor comments: The gRNA was designed to target the following Genbank reference sequence(s): NM_001270398.1,NM_002821.4,NM_152880.3,NM_152881.3,NM_152882.3. Note that this plasmid does NOT contain Cas9. It should be used in conjunction with lentiCas9-Blast (Addgene #52962) or otherwise with cell lines already expressing Cas9. Browse the full kinome gRNA library at http://www.addgene.org/pooled-library/broadgpp-human-kinome/ or visit http://www.broadinstitute.org/rnai/public/ for detailed protocols and information.
How to cite: PTK7 gRNA (BRDN0001487092) was a gift from John Doench & David Root (Addgene plasmid # 78022 ; http://n2t.net/addgene:78022 ; RRID:Addgene_78022)
