[The description below was written by a language model from this plasmid's Addgene catalogue record and pLannotate feature annotations shown in this document.]
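Description:
PTK7 gRNA (BRDN0001487092) is a third-generation lentiviral guide RNA plasmid built on the lentiGuide-Puro backbone and designed to direct Streptococcus pyogenes Cas9 to the human PTK7 gene (also known as CCK-4), with the guide chosen to match several annotated PTK7 transcript variants. It is propagated in E. coli as a high-copy plasmid through a ColE1/pUC-type origin with ampicillin selection from the β-lactamase gene. The backbone also carries an f1 origin, an SV40 origin and poly(A) signal, and leftover lac and T7/T3 promoter elements from the parental cloning vector.

The lentiviral transfer cassette begins with an RSV promoter fused to a truncated HIV-1 5' LTR, which makes genomic RNA production Tat-independent. It is followed by the Ψ packaging signal with a partial gag segment, the Rev response element for nuclear export of the unspliced genome, and a central polypurine tract. Within this frame, a human U6 RNA polymerase III promoter drives the PTK7-specific spacer joined to the S. pyogenes gRNA scaffold. A separate EF-1α promoter, annotated as core promoter plus intron A, expresses puromycin N-acetyltransferase so that transduced mammalian cells can be selected. A WPRE downstream enhances transcript expression, and the ΔU3 3' LTR renders the integrated provirus self-inactivating.

The plasmid does not encode Cas9, so it must be used with a separate Cas9 vector or in cells that already express the nuclease. It belongs to a human kinome gRNA collection and is suited to PTK7 knockout or loss-of-function studies.
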