Features (pLannotate 1.2.2; 29 found; start..end, strand, type, name):
     14..80      +  CDS            small t antigen (fragment): SV40 (simian virus 40) small t antigen
    106..317     +  promoter       EF-1α core promoter: core promoter for human elongation factor EF-1α
    318..1256    +  intron         EF-1α intron A: intron upstream of the start codon of human EF-1α
   1278..1877    +  CDS            PuroR (fragment): puromycin N-acetyltransferase; pac from Streptomyces; confers resistance to puromycin
   1893..2481    +  misc_feature   WPRE: woodchuck hepatitis virus posttranscriptional regulatory element
   2532..2551    +  misc_feature   cPPT/CTS (fragment): central polypurine tract and central termination sequence of HIV-1
   2553..2786    +  LTR            3' LTR (ΔU3): self-inactivating 3' long terminal repeat (LTR) from HIV-1
   2864..2985    +  polyA_signal   SV40 poly(A) signal: SV40 polyadenylation signal
   3025..3160    +  rep_origin     SV40 ori: SV40 origin of replication
   3181..3199    -  promoter       T7 promoter: promoter for bacteriophage T7 RNA polymerase
   3207..3362    +  CDS            lacZα (fragment): LacZα fragment of β-galactosidase; lacZ fragment
   3367..3795    +  rep_origin     f1 ori (sequence partly withheld): f1 bacteriophage origin of replication; arrow indicates direction of (+) strand synthesis
   3848..3952    +  promoter       AmpR promoter: bla
   3953..4813    +  CDS            AmpR: β-lactamase; bla; confers resistance to ampicillin, carbenicillin, and related antibiotics
   4984..5572    +  rep_origin     ori: high-copy-number ColE1/pMB1/pBR322/pUC origin of replication
   5755..5847    +  CDS            lacI (fragment): lac repressor; lacI; The lac repressor binds to the lac operator to inhibit transcription in E. coli. This inhibition can be relieved by adding lactose or isopropyl-β-D-thiogalactopyranoside (IPTG).
   5860..5881    +  protein_bind   CAP binding site: CAP binding activates transcription in the presence of cAMP. E. coli catabolite activator protein
   5896..5926    +  promoter       lac promoter: promoter for the E. coli lac operon
   5934..5950    +  protein_bind   lac operator: The lac repressor binds to the lac operator to inhibit transcription in E. coli. This inhibition can be relieved by adding lactose or isopropyl-β-D-thiogalactopyranoside (IPTG). lac repressor encoded by lacI
   5995..6013    +  promoter       T3 promoter: promoter for bacteriophage T3 RNA polymerase
   6041..6267    +  promoter       RSV promoter: Rous sarcoma virus enhancer/promoter
   6268..6448    +  LTR            5' LTR (truncated): truncated 5' long terminal repeat (LTR) from HIV-1
   6495..6620    +  misc_feature   HIV-1 Ψ: packaging signal of human immunodeficiency virus type 1
   6604..6967    +  CDS            HIV-1 gag (fragment): gag protein from human immunodeficiency virus 1; gag
   7113..7346    +  misc_feature   RRE: The Rev response element (RRE) of HIV-1 allows for Rev-dependent mRNA export from the nucleus to the cytoplasm.
   7723..7749    +  CDS            Rev (fragment): human immunodeficiency virus 1 (HIV-1) Rev protein; rev; enhances nuclear export of unspliced and incompletely spliced viral mRNAs
   7753..7993    +  promoter       U6 promoter: RNA polymerase III promoter for human U6 snRNA
   8023..8098    +  misc_RNA       gRNA scaffold: guide RNA scaffold for the Streptococcus pyogenes CRISPR/Cas9 system
   8154..8271    +  misc_feature   cPPT/CTS: central polypurine tract and central termination sequence of HIV-1
>Addgene plasmid #78022 | PTK7 gRNA (BRDN0001487092) | addgene full sequence | sequence record 188850 | Addgene Assembled Sequence
CCCGGGTGCAAAGATGGATAAAGTTTTAAACAGAGAGGAATCTTTGCAGCTAATGGACCTTCTAGGTCTT
GAAAGGAGTGGGAATTGGCTCCGGTGCCCGTCAGTGGGCAGAGCGCACATCGCCCACAGTCCCCGAGAAG
TTGGGGGGAGGGGTCGGCAATTGATCCGGTGCCTAGAGAAGGTGGCGCGGGGTAAACTGGGAAAGTGATG
TCGTGTACTGGCTCCGCCTTTTTCCCGAGGGTGGGGGAGAACCGTATATAAGTGCAGTAGTCGCCGTGAA
CGTTCTTTTTCGCAACGGGTTTGCCGCCAGAACACAGGTAAGTGCCGTGTGTGGTTCCCGCGGGCCTGGC
CTCTTTACGGGTTATGGCCCTTGCGTGCCTTGAATTACTTCCACCTGGCTGCAGTACGTGATTCTTGATC
CCGAGCTTCGGGTTGGAAGTGGGTGGGAGAGTTCGAGGCCTTGCGCTTAAGGAGCCCCTTCGCCTCGTGC
TTGAGTTGAGGCCTGGCCTGGGCGCTGGGGCCGCCGCGTGCGAATCTGGTGGCACCTTCGCGCCTGTCTC
GCTGCTTTCGATAAGTCTCTAGCCATTTAAAATTTTTGATGACCTGCTGCGACGCTTTTTTTCTGGCAAG
ATAGTCTTGTAAATGCGGGCCAAGATCTGCACACTGGTATTTCGGTTTTTGGGGCCGCGGGCGGCGACGG
GGCCCGTGCGTCCCAGCGCACATGTTCGGCGAGGCGGGGCCTGCGAGCGCGGCCACCGAGAATCGGACGG
GGGTAGTCTCAAGCTGGCCGGCCTGCTCTGGTGCCTGGCCTCGCGCCGCCGTGTATCGCCCCGCCCTGGG
CGGCAAGGCTGGCCCGGTCGGCACCAGTTGCGTGAGCGGAAAGATGGCCGCTTCCCGGCCCTGCTGCAGG
GAGCTCAAAATGGAGGACGCGGCGCTCGGGAGAGCGGGCGGGTGAGTCACCCACACAAAGGAAAAGGGCC
TTTCCGTCCTCAGCCGTCGCTTCATGTGACTCCACGGAGTACCGGGCGCCGTCCAGGCACCTCGATTAGT
TCTCGAGCTTTTGGAGTACGTCGTCTTTAGGTTGGGGGGAGGGGTTTTATGCGATGGAGTTTCCCCACAC
TGAGTGGGTGGAGACTGAAGTTAGGCCAGCTTGGCACTTGATGTAATTCTCCTTGGAATTTGCCCTTTTT
GAGTTTGGATCTTGGTTCATTCTCAAGCCTCAGACAGTGGTTCAAAGTTTTTTTCTTCCATTTCAGGTGT
CGTGACGTACGGCCACCATGACCGAGTACAAGCCCACGGTGCGCCTCGCCACCCGCGACGACGTCCCCAG
GGCCGTACGCACCCTCGCCGCCGCGTTCGCCGACTACCCCGCCACGCGCCACACCGTCGATCCGGACCGC
CACATCGAGCGGGTCACCGAGCTGCAAGAACTCTTCCTCACGCGCGTCGGGCTCGACATCGGCAAGGTGT
GGGTCGCGGACGACGGCGCCGCCGTGGCGGTCTGGACCACGCCGGAGAGCGTCGAAGCGGGGGCGGTGTT
CGCCGAGATCGGCCCGCGCATGGCCGAGTTGAGCGGTTCCCGGCTGGCCGCGCAGCAACAGATGGAAGGC
CTCCTGGCGCCGCACCGGCCCAAGGAGCCCGCGTGGTTCCTGGCCACCGTCGGAGTCTCGCCCGACCACC
AGGGCAAGGGTCTGGGCAGCGCCGTCGTGCTCCCCGGAGTGGAGGCGGCCGAGCGCGCCGGGGTGCCCGC
CTTCCTGGAGACCTCCGCGCCCCGCAACCTCCCCTTCTACGAGCGGCTCGGCTTCACCGTCACCGCCGAC
GTCGAGGTGCCCGAAGGACCGCGCACCTGGTGCATGACCCGCAAGCCCGGTGCCTGAACGCGTTAAGTCG
ACAATCAACCTCTGGATTACAAAATTTGTGAAAGATTGACTGGTATTCTTAACTATGTTGCTCCTTTTAC
GCTATGTGGATACGCTGCTTTAATGCCTTTGTATCATGCTATTGCTTCCCGTATGGCTTTCATTTTCTCC
TCCTTGTATAAATCCTGGTTGCTGTCTCTTTATGAGGAGTTGTGGCCCGTTGTCAGGCAACGTGGCGTGG
TGTGCACTGTGTTTGCTGACGCAACCCCCACTGGTTGGGGCATTGCCACCACCTGTCAGCTCCTTTCCGG
GACTTTCGCTTTCCCCCTCCCTATTGCCACGGCGGAACTCATCGCCGCCTGCCTTGCCCGCTGCTGGACA
GGGGCTCGGCTGTTGGGCACTGACAATTCCGTGGTGTTGTCGGGGAAATCATCGTCCTTTCCTTGGCTGC
TCGCCTGTGTTGCCACCTGGATTCTGCGCGGGACGTCCTTCTGCTACGTCCCTTCGGCCCTCAATCCAGC
GGACCTTCCTTCCCGCGGCCTGCTGCCGGCTCTGCGGCCTCTTCCGCGTCTTCGCCTTCGCCCTCAGACG
AGTCGGATCTCCCTTTGGGCCGCCTCCCCGCGTCGACTTTAAGACCAATGACTTACAAGGCAGCTGTAGA
TCTTAGCCACTTTTTAAAAGAAAAGGGGGGACTGGAAGGGCTAATTCACTCCCAACGAAGACAAGATCTG
CTTTTTGCTTGTACTGGGTCTCTCTGGTTAGACCAGATCTGAGCCTGGGAGCTCTCTGGCTAACTAGGGA
ACCCACTGCTTAAGCCTCAATAAAGCTTGCCTTGAGTGCTTCAAGTAGTGTGTGCCCGTCTGTTGTGTGA
CTCTGGTAACTAGAGATCCCTCAGACCCTTTTAGTCAGTGTGGAAAATCTCTAGCAGTACGTATAGTAGT
TCATGTCATCTTATTATTCAGTATTTATAACTTGCAAAGAAATGAATATCAGAGAGTGAGAGGAACTTGT
TTATTGCAGCTTATAATGGTTACAAATAAAGCAATAGCATCACAAATTTCACAAATAAAGCATTTTTTTC
ACTGCATTCTAGTTGTGGTTTGTCCAAACTCATCAATGTATCTTATCATGTCTGGCTCTAGCTATCCCGC
CCCTAACTCCGCCCATCCCGCCCCTAACTCCGCCCAGTTCCGCCCATTCTCCGCCCCATGGCTGACTAAT
TTTTTTTATTTATGCAGAGGCCGAGGCCGCCTCGGCCTCTGAGCTATTCCAGAAGTAGTGAGGAGGCTTT
TTTGGAGGCCTAGGGACGTACCCAATTCGCCCTATAGTGAGTCGTATTACGCGCGCTCACTGGCCGTCGT
TTTACAACGTCGTGACTGGGAAAACCCTGGCGTTACCCAACTTAATCGCCTTGCAGCACATCCCCCTTTC
GCCAGCTGGCGTAATAGCGAAGAGGCCCGCACCGATCGCCCTTCCCAACAGTTGCGCAGCCTGAATGGCG
AATGGG
[124 nt withheld, positions 3367-3490]
C
[91 nt withheld, positions 3492-3582]
A
[49 nt withheld, positions 3584-3632]
CCTTTGACGTTGGAGTCCACGTTCTTT
[37 nt withheld, positions 3660-3696]
ACCCTATCTCGGTCTATTCTTTTGATTTATAAGGGATTTTGCCGATTTCGGCCTATTGGTTAAAAAATGA
GCTGATTTAACAAAAATTTAACGCGAATTTTAACAAAATATTAACGCTTACAATTTAGGTGGCACTTTTC
GGGGAAATGTGCGCGGAACCCCTATTTGTTTATTTTTCTAAATACATTCAAATATGTATCCGCTCATGAG
ACAATAACCCTGATAAATGCTTCAATAATATTGAAAAAGGAAGAGTATGAGTATTCAACATTTCCGTGTC
GCCCTTATTCCCTTTTTTGCGGCATTTTGCCTTCCTGTTTTTGCTCACCCAGAAACGCTGGTGAAAGTAA
AAGATGCTGAAGATCAGTTGGGTGCACGAGTGGGTTACATCGAACTGGATCTCAACAGCGGTAAGATCCT
TGAGAGTTTTCGCCCCGAAGAACGTTTTCCAATGATGAGCACTTTTAAAGTTCTGCTATGTGGCGCGGTA
TTATCCCGTATTGACGCCGGGCAAGAGCAACTCGGTCGCCGCATACACTATTCTCAGAATGACTTGGTTG
AGTACTCACCAGTCACAGAAAAGCATCTTACGGATGGCATGACAGTAAGAGAATTATGCAGTGCTGCCAT
AACCATGAGTGATAACACTGCGGCCAACTTACTTCTGACAACGATCGGAGGACCGAAGGAGCTAACCGCT
TTTTTGCACAACATGGGGGATCATGTAACTCGCCTTGATCGTTGGGAACCGGAGCTGAATGAAGCCATAC
CAAACGACGAGCGTGACACCACGATGCCTGTAGCAATGGCAACAACGTTGCGCAAACTATTAACTGGCGA
ACTACTTACTCTAGCTTCCCGGCAACAATTAATAGACTGGATGGAGGCGGATAAAGTTGCAGGACCACTT
CTGCGCTCGGCCCTTCCGGCTGGCTGGTTTATTGCTGATAAATCTGGAGCCGGTGAGCGTGGGTCTCGCG
GTATCATTGCAGCACTGGGGCCAGATGGTAAGCCCTCCCGTATCGTAGTTATCTACACGACGGGGAGTCA
GGCAACTATGGATGAACGAAATAGACAGATCGCTGAGATAGGTGCCTCACTGATTAAGCATTGGTAACTG
TCAGACCAAGTTTACTCATATATACTTTAGATTGATTTAAAACTTCATTTTTAATTTAAAAGGATCTAGG
TGAAGATCCTTTTTGATAATCTCATGACCAAAATCCCTTAACGTGAGTTTTCGTTCCACTGAGCGTCAGA
CCCCGTAGAAAAGATCAAAGGATCTTCTTGAGATCCTTTTTTTCTGCGCGTAATCTGCTGCTTGCAAACA
AAAAAACCACCGCTACCAGCGGTGGTTTGTTTGCCGGATCAAGAGCTACCAACTCTTTTTCCGAAGGTAA
CTGGCTTCAGCAGAGCGCAGATACCAAATACTGTTCTTCTAGTGTAGCCGTAGTTAGGCCACCACTTCAA
GAACTCTGTAGCACCGCCTACATACCTCGCTCTGCTAATCCTGTTACCAGTGGCTGCTGCCAGTGGCGAT
AAGTCGTGTCTTACCGGGTTGGACTCAAGACGATAGTTACCGGATAAGGCGCAGCGGTCGGGCTGAACGG
GGGGTTCGTGCACACAGCCCAGCTTGGAGCGAACGACCTACACCGAACTGAGATACCTACAGCGTGAGCT
ATGAGAAAGCGCCACGCTTCCCGAAGGGAGAAAGGCGGACAGGTATCCGGTAAGCGGCAGGGTCGGAACA
GGAGAGCGCACGAGGGAGCTTCCAGGGGGAAACGCCTGGTATCTTTATAGTCCTGTCGGGTTTCGCCACC
TCTGACTTGAGCGTCGATTTTTGTGATGCTCGTCAGGGGGGCGGAGCCTATGGAAAAACGCCAGCAACGC
GGCCTTTTTACGGTTCCTGGCCTTTTGCTGGCCTTTTGCTCACATGTTCTTTCCTGCGTTATCCCCTGAT
TCTGTGGATAACCGTATTACCGCCTTTGAGTGAGCTGATACCGCTCGCCGCAGCCGAACGACCGAGCGCA
GCGAGTCAGTGAGCGAGGAAGCGGAAGAGCGCCCAATACGCAAACCGCCTCTCCCCGCGCGTTGGCCGAT
TCATTAATGCAGCTGGCACGACAGGTTTCCCGACTGGAAAGCGGGCAGTGAGCGCAACGCAATTAATGTG
AGTTAGCTCACTCATTAGGCACCCCAGGCTTTACACTTTATGCTTCCGGCTCGTATGTTGTGTGGAATTG
TGAGCGGATAACAATTTCACACAGGAAACAGCTATGACCATGATTACGCCAAGCGCGCAATTAACCCTCA
CTAAAGGGAACAAAAGCTGGAGCTGCAAGCTTAATGTAGTCTTATGCAATACTCTTGTAGTCTTGCAACA
TGGTAACGATGAGTTAGCAACATGCCTTACAAGGAGAGAAAAAGCACCGTGCATGCCGATTGGTGGAAGT
AAGGTGGTACGATCGTGCCTTATTAGGAAGGCAACAGACGGGTCTGACATGGATTGGACGAACCACTGAA
TTGCCGCATTGCAGAGATATTGTATTTAAGTGCCTAGCTCGATACATAAACGGGTCTCTCTGGTTAGACC
AGATCTGAGCCTGGGAGCTCTCTGGCTAACTAGGGAACCCACTGCTTAAGCCTCAATAAAGCTTGCCTTG
AGTGCTTCAAGTAGTGTGTGCCCGTCTGTTGTGTGACTCTGGTAACTAGAGATCCCTCAGACCCTTTTAG
TCAGTGTGGAAAATCTCTAGCAGTGGCGCCCGAACAGGGACTTGAAAGCGAAAGGGAAACCAGAGGAGCT
CTCTCGACGCAGGACTCGGCTTGCTGAAGCGCGCACGGCAAGAGGCGAGGGGCGGCGACTGGTGAGTACG
CCAAAAATTTTGACTAGCGGAGGCTAGAAGGAGAGAGATGGGTGCGAGAGCGTCAGTATTAAGCGGGGGA
GAATTAGATCGCGATGGGAAAAAATTCGGTTAAGGCCAGGGGGAAAGAAAAAATATAAATTAAAACATAT
AGTATGGGCAAGCAGGGAGCTAGAACGATTCGCAGTTAATCCTGGCCTGTTAGAAACATCAGAAGGCTGT
AGACAAATACTGGGACAGCTACAACCATCCCTTCAGACAGGATCAGAAGAACTTAGATCATTATATAATA
CAGTAGCAACCCTCTATTGTGTGCATCAAAGGATAGAGATAAAAGACACCAAGGAAGCTTTAGACAAGAT
AGAGGAAGAGCAAAACAAAAGTAAGACCACCGCACAGCAAGCGGCCGCTGATCTTCAGACCTGGAGGAGG
AGATATGAGGGACAATTGGAGAAGTGAATTATATAAATATAAAGTAGTAAAAATTGAACCATTAGGAGTA
GCACCCACCAAGGCAAAGAGAAGAGTGGTGCAGAGAGAAAAAAGAGCAGTGGGAATAGGAGCTTTGTTCC
TTGGGTTCTTGGGAGCAGCAGGAAGCACTATGGGCGCAGCGTCAATGACGCTGACGGTACAGGCCAGACA
ATTATTGTCTGGTATAGTGCAGCAGCAGAACAATTTGCTGAGGGCTATTGAGGCGCAACAGCATCTGTTG
CAACTCACAGTCTGGGGCATCAAGCAGCTCCAGGCAAGAATCCTGGCTGTGGAAAGATACCTAAAGGATC
AACAGCTCCTGGGGATTTGGGGTTGCTCTGGAAAACTCATTTGCACCACTGCTGTGCCTTGGAATGCTAG
TTGGAGTAATAAATCTCTGGAACAGATTTGGAATCACACGACCTGGATGGAGTGGGACAGAGAAATTAAC
AATTACACAAGCTTAATACACTCCTTAATTGAAGAATCGCAAAACCAGCAAGAAAAGAATGAACAAGAAT
TATTGGAATTAGATAAATGGGCAAGTTTGTGGAATTGGTTTAACATAACAAATTGGCTGTGGTATATAAA
ATTATTCATAATGATAGTAGGAGGCTTGGTAGGTTTAAGAATAGTTTTTGCTGTACTTTCTATAGTGAAT
AGAGTTAGGCAGGGATATTCACCATTATCGTTTCAGACCCACCTCCCAACCCCGAGGGGACCCAGAGAGG
GCCTATTTCCCATGATTCCTTCATATTTGCATATACGATACAAGGCTGTTAGAGAGATAATTAGAATTAA
TTTGACTGTAAACACAAAGATATTAGTACAAAATACGTGACGTAGAAAGTAATAATTTCTTGGGTAGTTT
GCAGTTTTAAAATTATGTTTTAAAATGGACTATCATATGCTTACCGTAACTTGAAAGTATTTCGATTTCT
TGGCTTTATATATCTTGTGGAAAGGACGAAACACCGGAGCGTACGACTGTGTACCAGTTTTAGAGCTAGA
AATAGCAAGTTAAAATAAGGCTAGTCCGTTATCAACTTGAAAAAGTGGCACCGAGTCGGTGCTTTTTTAA
GCTTGGCGTAACTAGATCTTGAGACAAATGGCAGTATTCATCCACAATTTTAAAAGAAAAGGGGGGATTG
GGGGGTACAGTGCAGGGGAAAGAATAGTAGACATAATAGCAACAGACATACAAACTAAAGAATTACAAAA
ACAAATTACAAAAATTCAAAATTTTCGGGTTTATTACAGGGACAGCAGAGATCCACTTTGGCGCCGGCTC
GAGGGGG
