>Addgene plasmid #78022 | PTK7 gRNA (BRDN0001487092) | depositor partial sequence | sequence record 145481 | Target Sequence
GAGCGTACGACTGTGTACCA
