>Addgene plasmid #78022 | PTK7 gRNA (BRDN0001487092) | addgene partial sequence | sequence record 188849 | hU6-F
TGACGTAGAAAGTAATAATTTCTTGGGTAGTTTGCAGTTTTAAAATTATGTTTTAAAATGGACTATCATA
TGCTTACCGTAACTTGAAAGTATTTCGATTTCTTGGCTTTATATATCTTGTGGAAAGGACGAAACACCGG
AGCGTACGACTGTGTACCAGTTTTAGAGCTAGAAATAGCAAGTTAAAATAAGGCTAGTCCGTTATCAACT
TGAAAAAGTGGCACCGAGTCGGTGCTTTTTTAAGCTTGGCGTAACTAGATCTTGAGACAAATGGCAGTAT
TCATCCACAATTTTAAAAGAAAAGGGGGGATTGGGGGGTACAGTGCAGGGGAAAGAATAGTAGACATAAT
AGCAACAGACATACAAACTAAAGAATTACAAAAACAAATTACAAAAATTCAAAATTTTCGGGTTTATTAC
AGGGACAGCAGAGATCCACTTTGGCGCCGGCTCGAGGGGGCCCGGGTGCAAAGATGGATAAAGTTTTAAA
CAGAGAGGAATCTTTGCAGCTAATGGACCTTCTAGGTCTTGAAAGGAGTGGGAATTGGCTCCGGTGCCCG
TCAGTGGGCA
